Addgene plasmid #103130: pUC19-Q73QW6
Purpose: Cas9 coding gene template with optimized sequence for human codon usage
Depositing lab: Duhee Bang. Depositing organization: Yonsei University. Publication: High-throughput construction of multiple cas9 gene variants via assembly of high-depth tiled and sequence-verified oligonucleotides. Cho N, Seo HN, Ryu T, Kwon E, Huh S, Noh J, Yeom H, Hwang B, Ha H, Lee JH, Kwon S, Bang D. Nucleic Acids Res. 2018 May 18;46(9):e55. doi: 10.1093/nar/gky112. PubMed 29529247.
Backbone
  Vector backbone: pUC19
  Backbone manufacturer: NEB(New England Biolabs)
  Vector type: CRISPR ; Cloning vector
Growth in bacteria
  Bacterial resistance: Ampicillin, 100 μg/mL
  Growth temperature: 37°C
  Growth strain: DH5alpha
  Copy number: High Copy
Gene/Insert
  Gene/Insert name: Q73QW6(Cas9 coding gene from Streptococcus mutans serotype c (strain ATCC 700610 / UA159))
  Insert size (bp): 4185
  Mutation: human codon-optimized
  Cloning method: Gibson Cloning
  Sequencing primers: 5′ gctgcaaggcgattaagttg; 3′ cggctcgtatgttgtgtgg
Terms and licenses: Academic/Nonprofit Terms; Industry Terms: Not Available to Industry
How to cite: pUC19-Q73QW6 was a gift from Duhee Bang (Addgene plasmid # 103130 ; http://n2t.net/addgene:103130 ; RRID:Addgene_103130)
