[The description below was written by a language model from this plasmid's Addgene catalogue record and pLannotate feature annotations shown in this document.]
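Description:
pUC19-Q73QW6 is a bacterial cloning plasmid that stores a synthetic Cas9 gene as a template, not an expression construct for mammalian cells. The backbone is pUC19. It replicates in E. coli at high copy number from the ColE1/pMB1-type pUC origin and is selected with ampicillin through the β-lactamase gene (AmpR) and its native bla promoter. The sequenced plasmid is about 6.9 kb.

The insert, roughly 4.2 kb, is listed as the Cas9 coding sequence under the identifier Q73QW6, attributed in the record to Streptococcus mutans serotype c strain UA159. It was recoded for human codon usage and introduced by Gibson assembly. The automated annotation does not label the Cas9 open reading frame. It leaves an unannotated stretch of about 4.3 kb between a truncated lacZα fragment and the lac operator, lac promoter and CAP binding site. This is consistent with the insert sitting in the pUC19 multiple cloning region and interrupting lacZα. The remaining hits (short fragments of rop, bom, lacI and an RSF origin) are small partial matches typical of pUC backbone sequence and are not functional modules.

The feature table shows no mammalian promoter, polyadenylation signal, nuclear localisation signal, epitope tag or guide RNA cassette, and the record does not mention any. The only upstream regulatory element is the bacterial lac promoter of the vector. The stated purpose is to provide a sequence-verified, human codon-optimised Cas9 ortholog template. The gene can be amplified or subcloned into suitable expression vectors, in the context of work on high-throughput assembly of multiple cas9 gene variants from oligonucleotides.
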