Features (pLannotate 1.2.2; 11 found; start..end, strand, type, name):
     25..60      +  CDS            rop (fragment): Rop protein, which maintains plasmids at low copy number; rop
    162..261     +  misc_feature   bom (fragment): basis of mobility region from pBR322
    267..421     -  CDS            lacZα (fragment): LacZα fragment of β-galactosidase; lacZ fragment
   4714..4730    -  protein_bind   lac operator: The lac repressor binds to the lac operator to inhibit transcription in E. coli. This inhibition can be relieved by adding lactose or isopropyl-β-D-thiogalactopyranoside (IPTG). lac repressor encoded by lacI
   4738..4768    -  promoter       lac promoter: promoter for the E. coli lac operon
   4783..4804    -  protein_bind   CAP binding site: CAP binding activates transcription in the presence of cAMP. E. coli catabolite activator protein
   4817..4909    -  CDS            lacI (fragment): lac repressor; lacI; The lac repressor binds to the lac operator to inhibit transcription in E. coli. This inhibition can be relieved by adding lactose or isopropyl-β-D-thiogalactopyranoside (IPTG).
   4911..4959    -  rep_origin     RSF ori (fragment): Plasmids containing the RSF 1030 origin of replication can be propagated in E. coli cells that contain additional plasmids with compatible origins.
   5142..5730    -  rep_origin     ori: high-copy-number ColE1/pMB1/pBR322/pUC origin of replication
   5901..6761    -  CDS            AmpR: β-lactamase; bla; confers resistance to ampicillin, carbenicillin, and related antibiotics
   6762..6866    -  promoter       AmpR promoter: bla
>Addgene plasmid #103130 | pUC19-Q73QW6 | addgene full sequence | sequence record 201894 | Addgene NGS Result
AGGCGTATCACGAGGCCCTTTCGTCTCGCGCGTTTCGGTGATGACGGTGAAAACCTCTGACACATGCAGC
TCCCGGAGACGGTCACAGCTTGTCTGTAAGCGGATGCCGGGAGCAGACAAGCCCGTCAGGGCGCGTCAGC
GGGTGTTGGCGGGTGTCGGGGCTGGCTTAACTATGCGGCATCAGAGCAGATTGTACTGAGAGTGCACCAT
ATGCGGTGTGAAATACCGCACAGATGCGTAAGGAGAAAATACCGCATCAGGCGCCATTCGCCATTCAGGC
TGCGCAACTGTTGGGAAGGGCGATCGGTGCGGGCCTCTTCGCTATTACGCCAGCTGGCGAAAGGGGGATG
TGCTGCAAGGCGATTAAGTTGGGTAACGCCAGGGTTTTCCCAGTCACGACGTTGTAAAACGACGGCCAGT
GTGCTGTCTCATCATTTTGGCAAAGAATTCGCGGCCGCCACCATGAAGAAGGAAATTAAAGACTACTTCC
TCGGGCTGGACGTGGGTACAGGCTCTGTGGGGTGGGCCGTCACAGACACCGACTACAAACTGCTCAAAGC
CAATAGAAAGGATCTGTGGGGAATGCGGTGCTTCGAAACCGCCGAAACCGCTGAGGTCAGGAGGCTCCAC
CGAGGCGCCCGCCGCAGAATCGAACGCCGGAAGAAACGAATCAAGCTCCTTCAGGAGCTTTTCTCACAAG
AGATCGCTAAAACTGACGAGGGATTTTTCCAGCGGATGAAAGAGTCCCCCTTCTACGCTGAAGATAAGAC
TATCCTGCAGGAGAACACCCTGTTTAATGATAAGGATTTTGCCGATAAAACCTATCATAAGGCTTATCCT
ACCATTAATCACCTGATTAAGGCGTGGATCGAGAATAAAGTGAAGCCCGATCCGCGCCTGCTCTATCTGG
CATGCCACAATATCATCAAAAAGCGCGGGCATTTTCTGTTTGAGGGAGACTTTGATAGTGAGAATCAGTT
CGACACCTCTATCCAAGCCCTTTTTGAGTATCTGAGAGAGGATATGGAAGTGGACATTGACGCAGATAGC
CAGAAGGTGAAAGAGATCTTGAAGGACTCAAGTCTTAAGAACTCTGAGAAACAGTCTAGACTGAACAAGA
TCCTGGGTCTGAAGCCCAGCGACAAGCAGAAGAAAGCCATTACCAATCTTATCTCCGGGAATAAAATCAA
TTTTGCAGATCTGTACGACAATCCTGATCTGAAAGATGCCGAAAAAAATTCCATCAGCTTCAGCAAGGAC
GATTTCGATGCGCTCAGCGATGACCTCGCCAGCATCCTCGGTGATTCATTTGAGTTGTTGCTGAAGGCAA
AGGCCGTGTACAACTGTTCTGTTCTGTCCAAAGTCATCGGGGATGAACAGTATCTGAGTTTCGCGAAGGT
AAAAATATACGAAAAACACAAGACCGACCTGACCAAGCTTAAAAATGTTATTAAGAAGCACTTCCCTAAA
GACTACAAGAAAGTGTTCGGATATAACAAGAATGAGAAGAATAACAATAACTACTCAGGATACGTTGGAG
TATGTAAAACCAAAAGCAAGAAACTGATAATAAATAATAGTGTGAACCAAGAGGACTTTTATAAGTTTTT
GAAGACCATTCTCTCAGCAAAAAGCGAGATCAAAGAGGTCAATGACATTCTGACCGAAATCGAGACGGGT
ACCTTTCTGCCGAAGCAGATCTCAAAATCCAACGCTGAAATCCCATATCAACTGCGGAAAATGGAACTCG
AGAAGATCCTGTCCAATGCTGAGAAACATTTCAGTTTCTTGAAACAGAAGGACGAGAAGGGGTTGTCTCA
CTCAGAAAAGATCATTATGCTGCTCACGTTTAAAATCCCTTATTATATCGGACCCATTAACGATAACCAT
AAAAAATTCTTTCCGGATCGGTGTTGGGTCGTCAAAAAGGAGAAGTCTCCGTCTGGAAAAACTACCCCCT
GGAATTTCTTCGACCACATTGATAAAGAGAAGACAGCCGAGGCCTTTATAACTAGTCGCACCAATTTTTG
TACCTACTTGGTAGGGGAGAGTGTACTTCCAAAAAGCTCCCTGCTGTACTCTGAATACACTGTACTGAAT
GAGATCAATAACCTCCAGATTATAATCGACGGCAAGAATATCTGCGACATTAAGCTTAAGCAGAAAATCT
ACGAGGACCTGTTTAAGAAATACAAGAAGATCACCCAGAAGCAGATTTCCACCTTTATCAAGCATGAGGG
CATTTGTAACAAGACAGACGAGGTGATTATCCTGGGTATTGATAAAGAATGCACTAGTTCTCTGAAGTCT
TACATAGAACTTAAGAACATATTTGGGAAACAAGTCGATGAGATATCTACAAAGAATATGCTGGAGGAAA
TCATCCGGTGGGCCACGATCTACGATGAAGGGGAGGGAAAGACAATTCTCAAGACAAAAATTAAAGCCGA
GTACGGCAAATATTGCTCAGACGAACAGATTAAGAAGATACTCAATCTGAAATTCTCTGGATGGGGTAGA
CTTAGCCGGAAGTTTTTGGAGACGGTCACCAGCGAGATGCCTGGATTTTCCGAGCCAGTTAACATAATCA
CCGCAATGAGAGAAACACAGAACAACTTGATGGAGCTTCTTTCCTCTGAGTTCACATTTACGGAAAACAT
TAAGAAAATAAATAGTGGGTTTGAGGACGCCGAAAAGCAGTTTAGCTACGACGGCCTCGTTAAACCCCTG
TTTCTCAGTCCCAGTGTCAAGAAGATGTTGTGGCAGACACTGAAGCTGGTGAAAGAGATCTCCCACATAA
CCCAGGCCCCGCCCAAAAAGATCTTTATCGAAATGGCGAAGGGCGCTGAGCTCGAACCAGCGCGGACTAA
AACGAGACTGAAGATTCTCCAGGATTTGTACAACAACTGTAAGAACGACGCCGATGCCTTTAGTTCTGAG
ATCAAAGACCTTAGCGGGAAAATAGAGAATGAAGACAATCTTAGGCTCAGGAGCGACAAGTTGTACCTCT
ACTATACGCAACTCGGGAAATGCATGTACTGCGGAAAGCCCATAGAGATTGGTCATGTGTTCGACACTTC
CAATTATGACATCGATCATATCTATCCCCAGTCCAAGATCAAAGATGACTCAATCTCCAACAGAGTGCTG
GTATGCTCCTCCTGTAACAAGAACAAGGAAGACAAGTACCCGTTGAAATCCGAAATTCAGAGCAAGCAGC
GCGGGTTTTGGAATTTCCTCCAGCGGAACAATTTCATCTCCCTGGAGAAATTGAATCGCCTCACGCGGGC
AACCCCTATTTCAGATGACGAGACTGCTAAGTTCATCGCACGCCAGCTCGTGGAAACACGCCAAGCTACC
AAAGTAGCCGCTAAGGTGCTGGAGAAAATGTTCCCCGAGACTAAGATAGTTTACAGTAAAGCCGAGACTG
TTTCCATGTTTAGGAATAAATTTGATATCGTTAAGTGTAGAGAGATAAATGATTTCCACCATGCACACGA
CGCGTACCTGAACATTGTGGTTGGAAACGTTTACAACACCAAGTTCACAAACAATCCATGGAATTTTATA
AAAGAGAAAAGAGATAACCCCAAAATTGCCGACACATACAACTACTACAAGGTTTTCGACTACGATGTGA
AGAGAAACAACATCACAGCATGGGAAAAGGGGAAGACGATTATCACCGTGAAGGATATGCTGAAAAGAAA
CACCCCGATCTATACACGGCAGGCCGCCTGCAAGAAAGGGGAGCTGTTTAACCAGACGATTATGAAAAAG
GGCCTTGGCCAGCACCCCCTGAAAAAGGAGGGACCTTTCTCAAATATATCAAAGTACGGGGGCTATAACA
AGGTTTCCGCCGCTTACTACACACTCATCGAATACGAAGAGAAAGGCAACAAGATCAGATCCCTCGAAAC
CATCCCTCTGTACCTGGTGAAGGACATACAGAAAGACCAGGATGTGTTGAAGTCTTATCTTACCGACTTG
TTGGGCAAGAAAGAGTTCAAAATTCTGGTTCCGAAGATCAAGATCAATTCTCTGCTGAAGATCAACGGGT
TCCCGTGCCACATTACAGGCAAGACCAACGATTCATTTCTTCTCCGACCTGCTGTTCAGTTTTGCTGTAG
CAATAACGAGGTGCTTTACTTTAAAAAAATCATCCGATTTTCCGAAATCCGAAGCCAAAGGGAGAAGATC
GGCAAGACAATTAGCCCTTACGAAGATTTGTCCTTCAGGAGCTACATCAAGGAGAATCTGTGGAAGAAAA
CCAAGAACGACGAGATCGGAGAAAAGGAGTTTTACGATCTCCTGCAGAAAAAAAACCTGGAGATATACGA
CATGCTTCTGACAAAACACAAGGATACCATTTACAAGAAGCGTCCAAACTCCGCAACTATTGATATTCTG
GTTAAAGGTAAGGAAAAGTTTAAAAGCCTGATCATCGAGAATCAGTTTGAGGTGATCCTGGAGATCCTGA
AACTCTTTTCTGCTACCCGGAACGTGAGCGACCTCCAGCACATTGGCGGTTCCAAGTACAGCGGGGTTGC
CAAGATCGGGAATAAAATCTCTTCCCTGGATAATTGCATTCTGATCTACCAGAGCATCACAGGCATTTTC
GAAAAGAGGATTGATCTGTTGAAGGTGAGCAGGGCTGACCCCAAGAAGAAGAGGAAGGTGAGGTCCATGG
TCATAGCTGTTTCCTGTGTGAAATTGTTATCCGCTCACAATTCCACACAACATACGAGCCGGAAGCATAA
AGTGTAAAGCCTGGGGTGCCTAATGAGTGAGCTAACTCACATTAATTGCGTTGCGCTCACTGCCCGCTTT
CCAGTCGGGAAACCTGTCGTGCCAGCTGCATTAATGAATCGGCCAACGCGCGGGGAGAGGCGGTTTGCGT
ATTGGGCGCTCTTCCGCTTCCTCGCTCACTGACTCGCTGCGCTCGGTCGTTCGGCTGCGTCTTCCGCTTC
CTCGCTCACTGACTCGCTGCGCTCGGTCGTTCGGCTGCGGCGAGCGGTATCAGCTCACTCAAAGGCGGTA
ATACGGTTATCCACAGAATCAGGGGATAACGCAGGAAAGAACATGTGAGCAAAAGGCCAGCAAAAGGCCA
GGAACCGTAAAAAGGCCGCGTTGCTGGCGTTTTTCCATAGGCTCCGCCCCCCTGACGAGCATCACAAAAA
TCGACGCTCAAGTCAGAGGTGGCGAAACCCGACAGGACTATAAAGATACCAGGCGTTTCCCCCTGGAAGC
TCCCTCGTGCGCTCTCCTGTTCCGACCCTGCCGCTTACCGGATACCTGTCCGCCTTTCTCCCTTCGGGAA
GCGTGGCGCTTTCTCATAGCTCACGCTGTAGGTATCTCAGTTCGGTGTAGGTCGTTCGCTCCAAGCTGGG
CTGTGTGCACGAACCCCCCGTTCAGCCCGACCGCTGCGCCTTATCCGGTAACTATCGTCTTGAGTCCAAC
CCGGTAAGACACGACTTATCGCCACTGGCAGCAGCCACTGGTAACAGGATTAGCAGAGCGAGGTATGTAG
GCGGTGCTACAGAGTTCTTGAAGTGGTGGCCTAACTACGGCTACACTAGAAGAACAGTATTTGGTATCTG
CGCTCTGCTGAAGCCAGTTACCTTCGGAAAAAGAGTTGGTAGCTCTTGATCCGGCAAACAAACCACCGCT
GGTAGCGGTGGTTTTTTTGTTTGCAAGCAGCAGATTACGCGCAGAAAAAAAGGATCTCAAGAAGATCCTT
TGATCTTTTCTACGGGGTCTGACGCTCAGTGGAACGAAAACTCACGTTAAGGGATTTTGGTCATGAGATT
ATCAAAAAGGATCTTCACCTAGATCCTTTTAAATTAAAAATGAAGTTTTAAATCAATCTAAAGTATATAT
GAGTAAACTTGGTCTGACAGTTACCAATGCTTAATCAGTGAGGCACCTATCTCAGCGATCTGTCTATTTC
GTTCATCCATAGTTGCCTGACTCCCCGTCGTGTAGATAACTACGATACGGGAGGGCTTACCATCTGGCCC
CAGTGCTGCAATGATACCGCGAGACCCACGCTCACCGGCTCCAGATTTATCAGCAATAAACCAGCCAGCC
GGAAGGGCCGAGCGCAGAAGTGGTCCTGCAACTTTATCCGCCTCCATCCAGTCTATTAATTGTTGCCGGG
AAGCTAGAGTAAGTAGTTCGCCAGTTAATAGTTTGCGCAACGTTGTTGCCATTGCTACAGGCATCGTGGT
GTCACGCTCGTCGTTTGGTATGGCTTCATTCAGCTCCGGTTCCCAACGATCAAGGCGAGTTACATGATCC
CCCATGTTGTGCAAAAAAGCGGTTAGCTCCTTCGGTCCTCCGATCGTTGTCAGAAGTAAGTTGGCCGCAG
TGTTATCACTCATGGTTATGGCAGCACTGCATAATTCTCTTACTGTCATGCCATCCGTAAGATGCTTTTC
TGTGACTGGTGAGTACTCAACCAAGTCATTCTGAGAATAGTGTATGCGGCGACCGAGTTGCTCTTGCCCG
GCGTCAATACGGGATAATACCGCGCCACATAGCAGAACTTTAAAAGTGCTCATCATTGGAAAACGTTCTT
CGGGGCGAAAACTCTCAAGGATCTTACCGCTGTTGAGATCCAGTTCGATGTAACCCACTCGTGCACCCAA
CTGATCTTCAGCATCTTTTACTTTCACCAGCGTTTCTGGGTGAGCAAAAACAGGAAGGCAAAATGCCGCA
AAAAAGGGAATAAGGGCGACACGGAAATGTTGAATACTCATACTCTTCCTTTTTCAATATTATTGAAGCA
TTTATCAGGGTTATTGTCTCATGAGCGGATACATATTTGAATGTATTTAGAAAAATAAACAAATAGGGGT
TCCGCGCACATTTCCCCGAAAAGTGCCACCTGACGTCTAAGAAACCATTATTATCATGACATTAACCTAT
AAAAAT
