>Addgene plasmid #103130 | pUC19-Q73QW6 | depositor partial sequence | sequence record 195297 | Q73QW6
ATGAAGAAGGAAATTAAAGACTACTTCCTCGGGCTGGACGTGGGTACAGGCTCTGTGGGGTGGGCCGTCA
CAGACACCGACTACAAACTGCTCAAAGCCAATAGAAAGGATCTGTGGGGAATGCGGTGCTTCGAAACCGC
CGAAACCGCTGAGGTCAGGAGGCTCCACCGAGGCGCCCGCCGCAGAATCGAACGCCGGAAGAAACGAATC
AAGCTCCTTCAGGAGCTTTTCTCACAAGAGATCGCTAAAACTGACGAGGGATTTTTCCAGCGGATGAAAG
AGTCCCCCTTCTACGCTGAAGATAAGACTATCCTGCAGGAGAACACCCTGTTTAATGATAAGGATTTTGC
CGATAAAACCTATCATAAGGCTTATCCTACCATTAATCACCTGATTAAGGCGTGGATCGAGAATAAAGTG
AAGCCCGATCCGCGCCTGCTCTATCTGGCATGCCACAATATCATCAAAAAGCGCGGGCATTTTCTGTTTG
AGGGAGACTTTGATAGTGAGAATCAGTTCGACACCTCTATCCAAGCCCTTTTTGAGTATCTGAGAGAGGA
TATGGAAGTGGACATTGACGCAGATAGCCAGAAGGTGAAAGAGATCTTGAAGGACTCAAGTCTTAAGAAC
TCTGAGAAACAGTCTAGACTGAACAAGATCCTGGGTCTGAAGCCCAGCGACAAGCAGAAGAAAGCCATTA
CCAATCTTATCTCCGGGAATAAAATCAATTTTGCAGATCTGTACGACAATCCTGATCTGAAAGATGCCGA
AAAAAATTCCATCAGCTTCAGCAAGGACGATTTCGATGCGCTCAGCGATGACCTCGCCAGCATCCTCGGT
GATTCATTTGAGTTGTTGCTGAAGGCAAAGGCCGTGTACAACTGTTCTGTTCTGTCCAAAGTCATCGGGG
ATGAACAGTATCTGAGTTTCGCGAAGGTAAAAATATACGAAAAACACAAGACCGACCTGACCAAGCTTAA
AAATGTTATTAAGAAGCACTTCCCTAAAGACTACAAGAAAGTGTTCGGATATAACAAGAATGAGAAGAAT
AACAATAACTACTCAGGATACGTTGGAGTATGTAAAACCAAAAGCAAGAAACTGATAATAAATAATAGTG
TGAACCAAGAGGACTTTTATAAGTTTTTGAAGACCATTCTCTCAGCAAAAAGCGAGATCAAAGAGGTCAA
TGACATTCTGACCGAAATCGAGACGGGTACCTTTCTGCCGAAGCAGATCTCAAAATCCAACGCTGAAATC
CCATATCAACTGCGGAAAATGGAACTCGAGAAGATCCTGTCCAATGCTGAGAAACATTTCAGTTTCTTGA
AACAGAAGGACGAGAAGGGGTTGTCTCACTCAGAAAAGATCATTATGCTGCTCACGTTTAAAATCCCTTA
TTATATCGGACCCATTAACGATAACCATAAAAAATTCTTTCCGGATCGGTGTTGGGTCGTCAAAAAGGAG
AAGTCTCCGTCTGGAAAAACTACCCCCTGGAATTTCTTCGACCACATTGATAAAGAGAAGACAGCCGAGG
CCTTTATAACTAGTCGCACCAATTTTTGTACCTACTTGGTAGGGGAGAGTGTACTTCCAAAAAGCTCCCT
GCTGTACTCTGAATACACTGTACTGAATGAGATCAATAACCTCCAGATTATAATCGACGGCAAGAATATC
TGCGACATTAAGCTTAAGCAGAAAATCTACGAGGACCTGTTTAAGAAATACAAGAAGATCACCCAGAAGC
AGATTTCCACCTTTATCAAGCATGAGGGCATTTGTAACAAGACAGACGAGGTGATTATCCTGGGTATTGA
TAAAGAATGCACTAGTTCTCTGAAGTCTTACATAGAACTTAAGAACATATTTGGGAAACAAGTCGATGAG
ATATCTACAAAGAATATGCTGGAGGAAATCATCCGGTGGGCCACGATCTACGATGAAGGGGAGGGAAAGA
CAATTCTCAAGACAAAAATTAAAGCCGAGTACGGCAAATATTGCTCAGACGAACAGATTAAGAAGATACT
CAATCTGAAATTCTCTGGATGGGGTAGACTTAGCCGGAAGTTTTTGGAGACGGTCACCAGCGAGATGCCT
GGATTTTCCGAGCCAGTTAACATAATCACCGCAATGAGAGAAACACAGAACAACTTGATGGAGCTTCTTT
CCTCTGAGTTCACATTTACGGAAAACATTAAGAAAATAAATAGTGGGTTTGAGGACGCCGAAAAGCAGTT
TAGCTACGACGGCCTCGTTAAACCCCTGTTTCTCAGTCCCAGTGTCAAGAAGATGTTGTGGCAGACACTG
AAGCTGGTGAAAGAGATCTCCCACATAACCCAGGCCCCGCCCAAAAAGATCTTTATCGAAATGGCGAAGG
GCGCTGAGCTCGAACCAGCGCGGACTAAAACGAGACTGAAGATTCTCCAGGATTTGTACAACAACTGTAA
GAACGACGCCGATGCCTTTAGTTCTGAGATCAAAGACCTTAGCGGGAAAATAGAGAATGAAGACAATCTT
AGGCTCAGGAGCGACAAGTTGTACCTCTACTATACGCAACTCGGGAAATGCATGTACTGCGGAAAGCCCA
TAGAGATTGGTCATGTGTTCGACACTTCCAATTATGACATCGATCATATCTATCCCCAGTCCAAGATCAA
AGATGACTCAATCTCCAACAGAGTGCTGGTATGCTCCTCCTGTAACAAGAACAAGGAAGACAAGTACCCG
TTGAAATCCGAAATTCAGAGCAAGCAGCGCGGGTTTTGGAATTTCCTCCAGCGGAACAATTTCATCTCCC
TGGAGAAATTGAATCGCCTCACGCGGGCAACCCCTATTTCAGATGACGAGACTGCTAAGTTCATCGCACG
CCAGCTCGTGGAAACACGCCAAGCTACCAAAGTAGCCGCTAAGGTGCTGGAGAAAATGTTCCCCGAGACT
AAGATAGTTTACAGTAAAGCCGAGACTGTTTCCATGTTTAGGAATAAATTTGATATCGTTAAGTGTAGAG
AGATAAATGATTTCCACCATGCACACGACGCGTACCTGAACATTGTGGTTGGAAACGTTTACAACACCAA
GTTCACAAACAATCCATGGAATTTTATAAAAGAGAAAAGAGATAACCCCAAAATTGCCGACACATACAAC
TACTACAAGGTTTTCGACTACGATGTGAAGAGAAACAACATCACAGCATGGGAAAAGGGGAAGACGATTA
TCACCGTGAAGGATATGCTGAAAAGAAACACCCCGATCTATACACGGCAGGCCGCCTGCAAGAAAGGGGA
GCTGTTTAACCAGACGATTATGAAAAAGGGCCTTGGCCAGCACCCCCTGAAAAAGGAGGGACCTTTCTCA
AATATATCAAAGTACGGGGGCTATAACAAGGTTTCCGCCGCTTACTACACACTCATCGAATACGAAGAGA
AAGGCAACAAGATCAGATCCCTCGAAACCATCCCTCTGTACCTGGTGAAGGACATACAGAAAGACCAGGA
TGTGTTGAAGTCTTATCTTACCGACTTGTTGGGCAAGAAAGAGTTCAAAATTCTGGTTCCGAAGATCAAG
ATCAATTCTCTGCTGAAGATCAACGGGTTCCCGTGCCACATTACAGGCAAGACCAACGATTCATTTCTTC
TCCGACCTGCTGTTCAGTTTTGCTGTAGCAATAACGAGGTGCTTTACTTTAAAAAAATCATCCGATTTTC
CGAAATCCGAAGCCAAAGGGAGAAGATCGGCAAGACAATTAGCCCTTACGAAGATTTGTCCTTCAGGAGC
TACATCAAGGAGAATCTGTGGAAGAAAACCAAGAACGACGAGATCGGAGAAAAGGAGTTTTACGATCTCC
TGCAGAAAAAAAACCTGGAGATATACGACATGCTTCTGACAAAACACAAGGATACCATTTACAAGAAGCG
TCCAAACTCCGCAACTATTGATATTCTGGTTAAAGGTAAGGAAAAGTTTAAAAGCCTGATCATCGAGAAT
CAGTTTGAGGTGATCCTGGAGATCCTGAAACTCTTTTCTGCTACCCGGAACGTGAGCGACCTCCAGCACA
TTGGCGGTTCCAAGTACAGCGGGGTTGCCAAGATCGGGAATAAAATCTCTTCCCTGGATAATTGCATTCT
GATCTACCAGAGCATCACAGGCATTTTCGAAAAGAGGATTGATCTGTTGAAGGTG
